Addgene plasmid #230332: AiP14414 - pAAV-AiE0893m-minBG-SYFP2-P2A-3XFLAG-10aa-H2B-WPRE3-BGHpA (Alias: CN4414)
Purpose: AiE0893m is an enhancer sequence, designed to drive AAV-mediated transgene expression in specific populations of brain cells
Depositing lab: Allen Institute for Brain Science & Boaz Levi. Depositing organization: Allen Institute. Publication: A suite of enhancer AAVs and transgenic mouse lines for genetic access to cortical cell types. Ben-Simon Y, Hooper M, Narayan S, Daigle TL, Dwivedi D, Way SW, Oster A, Stafford DA, Mich JK, Taormina MJ, Martinez RA, Opitz-Araya X, Roth JR, Alexander JR, Allen S, Amster A, Arbuckle J, Ayala A, Baker PM, Bakken TE, Barcelli T, Barta S, Bendrick J, Bertagnolli D, Bielstein C, Bishwakarma P, Bowlus J, Boyer G, Brouner K, Casian B, Casper T, Chakka AB, Chakrabarty R, Chance RK, Chavan S, Clark M, Colbert K, Collman F, Daniel S, Departee M, DiValentin P, Donadio N, Dotson N, Egdorf T, Fliss T, Gabitto M, Garcia J, Gary A, Gasperini M, Gloe J, Goldy J, Gore BB, Graybuck L, Greisman N, Haeseleer F, Halterman C, Haradon Z, Hastings SD, Helback O, Ho W, Hockemeyer D, Huang C, Huff S, Hunker A, Johansen N, Jones D, Juneau Z, Kalmbach B, Kannan M, Khem S, Kussick E, Kutsal R, Larsen R, Lee C, Lee AY, Leibly M, Lenz GH, Li S, Liang E, Lusk N, Madigan Z, Malloy J, Malone J, McCue R, Melchor J, Mollenkopf T, Moosman S, Morin E, Newman D, Ng L, Ngo K, Omstead V, Otto S, Oyama A, Pena N, Pham T, Phillips E, Pom CA, Potekhina L, Ransford S, Ray PL, Rette D, Reynoldson C, Rimorin C, Rocha D, Ruiz A, Sanchez REA, Sawyer L, Sedeno-Cortes A, Sevigny JP, Shapovalova N, Shepard N, Shulga L, Sigler AR, Siverts L, Soliman S, Somasundaram S, Staats B, Stewart K, Szelenyi E, Tieu M, Trader C, Tran A, van Velthoven CTJ, Walker M, Wang Y, Weed N, Wirthlin M, Wood T, Wynalda B, Yao Z, Zhou T, Ariza J, Dee N, Reding M, Ronellenfitch K, Mufti S, Sunkin SM, Smith KA, Esposito L, Waters J, Thyagarajan B, Yao S, Lein ES, Zeng H, Levi BP, Ngai J, Ting JT, Tasic B. Cell. 2025 May 16:S0092-8674(25)00513-6. doi: 10.1016/j.cell.2025.05.002. PubMed 40403729.
Backbone
  Vector backbone: pAAV2
  Vector type: AAV
Growth in bacteria
  Bacterial resistance: Ampicillin, 100 μg/mL
  Growth temperature: 37°C
  Growth strain: NEB Stable
  Copy number: High Copy
Gene/Insert
  Gene/Insert name: SYFP2-P2A-3XFLAG-10aa-H2B
  Species: Synthetic
  Promoter: minBG
  Cloning method: Gibson Cloning
Terms and licenses: Academic/Nonprofit Terms; Industry Terms: Not Available to Industry
How to cite: AiP14414 - pAAV-AiE0893m-minBG-SYFP2-P2A-3XFLAG-10aa-H2B-WPRE3-BGHpA (Alias: CN4414) was a gift from Allen Institute for Brain Science & Boaz Levi (Addgene plasmid # 230332 ; http://n2t.net/addgene:230332 ; RRID:Addgene_230332)
