[The description below was written by a language model from this plasmid's Addgene catalogue record and pLannotate feature annotations shown in this document.]
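Description:
AiP14414 - pAAV-AiE0893m-minBG-SYFP2-P2A-3XFLAG-10aa-H2B-WPRE3-BGHpA (alias CN4414) is a 5,435 nt AAV transfer plasmid built on a pAAV2 backbone, designed for packaging a cell-type-targeting enhancer reporter into recombinant adeno-associated virus for delivery to the brain. It is maintained in E. coli as a high-copy plasmid through a ColE1/pUC-type origin and selected with ampicillin via the β-lactamase gene. An f1 phage origin is also present. The short telR/telL, bom and rop matches in the feature table are small fragments that probably reflect backbone remnants or palindromic sequence next to the ITRs, not functional elements. AAV2 inverted terminal repeats flank the expression cassette and provide the cis signals for genome replication and encapsidation. The left ITR is annotated only as fragments.

Within the ITRs, the enhancer AiE0893m sits upstream of the minimal beta-globin promoter (minBG). Neither element is annotated by the automated tool, but they presumably occupy the unannotated region between the left ITR and the SYFP2 start. The minimal promoter has little activity by itself, so expression depends on the enhancer, which restricts it to particular populations of brain cells. The record does not say which populations. The transcript encodes the yellow fluorescent protein SYFP2, followed by a P2A ribosomal-skipping peptide and then a 3xFLAG tag joined by a 10-amino-acid linker to human histone H2B. One message therefore yields soluble SYFP2 that fills the cell and a separate, chromatin-bound FLAG-tagged H2B that marks the nucleus. A shortened WPRE (WPRE3) boosts transcript stability and expression, and the bovine growth hormone polyadenylation signal terminates the message. The construct belongs to a collection of enhancer AAVs for genetic access to cortical cell types.
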