Features (pLannotate 1.2.2; 20 found; start..end, strand, type, name):
     77..104     +  misc_feature   telR: telR; telomeric sequence from coliphage N15
    105..132     +  misc_feature   telL: telL; telomeric sequence from coliphage N15
    133..182     -  misc_feature   bom (fragment): basis of mobility region from pBR322
    201..656     +  rep_origin     f1 ori (sequence partly withheld): f1 bacteriophage origin of replication; arrow indicates direction of (+) strand synthesis
    657..706     -  misc_feature   bom (fragment): basis of mobility region from pBR322
    808..843     -  CDS            rop (fragment): Rop protein, which maintains plasmids at low copy number; rop
    938..1042    +  promoter       AmpR promoter: bla
   1043..1903    +  CDS            AmpR: β-lactamase; bla; confers resistance to ampicillin, carbenicillin, and related antibiotics
   2074..2662    +  rep_origin     ori: high-copy-number ColE1/pMB1/pBR322/pUC origin of replication
   2719..2746    +  misc_feature   telR: telR; telomeric sequence from coliphage N15
   2747..2774    +  misc_feature   telL: telL; telomeric sequence from coliphage N15
   2792..2819    +  repeat_region  AAV2 ITR (fragment): inverted terminal repeat of adeno-associated virus serotype 2 inverted
   2848..2875    +  repeat_region  AAV2 ITR (fragment): inverted terminal repeat of adeno-associated virus serotype 2 inverted
   3574..4290    +  CDS            SYFP2: SYFP2 is a basic (constitutively fluorescent) yellow fluorescent protein published in 2006, derived from Aequorea victoria. It is reported to be a very rapidly-maturing monomer with moderate acid sensitivity.
   4369..4434    +  CDS            3xFLAG: three tandem FLAG® epitope tags, followed by an enterokinase cleavage site
   4465..4842    +  CDS            H2B: human histone H2B; HIST1H2BJ
   4876..5033    +  misc_feature   WPRE (fragment): woodchuck hepatitis virus posttranscriptional regulatory element
   5039..5119    +  misc_feature   WPRE (fragment): woodchuck hepatitis virus posttranscriptional regulatory element
   5136..5247    +  polyA_signal   bGH poly(A) signal: bovine growth hormone polyadenylation signal
   5365..70      +  repeat_region  AAV2 ITR (across the origin): inverted terminal repeat of adeno-associated virus serotype 2 inverted
>Addgene plasmid #230332 | AiP14414 - pAAV-AiE0893m-minBG-SYFP2-P2A-3XFLAG-10aa-H2B-WPRE3-BGHpA (Alias: CN4414) | addgene full sequence | sequence record 470769 | Addgene NGS Result
AAGGTCGCCCGACGCCCGGGCTTTGCCCGGGCGGCCTCAGTGAGCGAGCGAGCGCGCAGCTGCCTGCAGG
GGCGCCTATCAGCACACAATTGCCCATTATACGCGCGTATAATGGACTATTGTGTGCTGATATGATGCGG
TATTTTCTCCTTACGCATCTGTGCGGTATTTCACACCGCATA
[95 nt withheld, positions 183-277]
T
[46 nt withheld, positions 279-324]
C
[141 nt withheld, positions 326-466]
CCTTTGACGTTGGAGTCCACGTTCTTT
[37 nt withheld, positions 494-530]
ACTCTATCTCGGGCTATTCTTTTGATTTATAAGGGATTTTGCCGATTTCGGTCTATTGGTTAAAAAATGA
GCTGATTTAACAAAAATTTAACGCGAATTTTAACAAAATATTAACGTTTACAATTTTATGGTGCACTCTC
AGTACAATCTGCTCTGATGCCGCATAGTTAAGCCAGCCCCGACACCCGCCAACACCCGCTGACGCGCCCT
GACGGGCTTGTCTGCTCCCGGCATCCGCTTACAGACAAGCTGTGACCGTCTCCGGGAGCTGCATGTGTCA
GAGGTTTTCACCGTCATCACCGAAACGCGCGAGACGAAAGGGCCTCGTGATACGCCTATTTTTATAGGTT
AATGTCATGATAATAATGGTTTCTTAGACGTCAGGTGGCACTTTTCGGGGAAATGTGCGCGGAACCCCTA
TTTGTTTATTTTTCTAAATACATTCAAATATGTATCCGCTCATGAGACAATAACCCTGATAAATGCTTCA
ATAATATTGAAAAAGGAAGAGTATGAGTATTCAACATTTCCGTGTCGCCCTTATTCCCTTTTTTGCGGCA
TTTTGCCTTCCTGTTTTTGCTCACCCAGAAACGCTGGTGAAAGTAAAAGATGCTGAAGATCAGTTGGGTG
CACGAGTGGGTTACATCGAACTGGATCTCAACAGCGGTAAGATCCTTGAGAGTTTTCGCCCCGAAGAACG
TTTTCCAATGATGAGCACTTTTAAAGTTCTGCTATGTGGCGCGGTATTATCCCGTATTGACGCCGGGCAA
GAGCAACTCGGTCGCCGCATACACTATTCTCAGAATGACTTGGTTGAGTACTCACCAGTCACAGAAAAGC
ATCTTACGGATGGCATGACAGTAAGAGAATTATGCAGTGCTGCCATAACCATGAGTGATAACACTGCGGC
CAACTTACTTCTGACAACGATCGGAGGACCGAAGGAGCTAACCGCTTTTTTGCACAACATGGGGGATCAT
GTAACTCGCCTTGATCGTTGGGAACCGGAGCTGAATGAAGCCATACCAAACGACGAGCGTGACACCACGA
TGCCTGTAGCAATGGCAACAACGTTGCGCAAACTATTAACTGGCGAACTACTTACTCTAGCTTCCCGGCA
ACAATTAATAGACTGGATGGAGGCGGATAAAGTTGCAGGACCACTTCTGCGCTCGGCCCTTCCGGCTGGC
TGGTTTATTGCTGATAAATCTGGAGCCGGTGAGCGTGGGTCTCGCGGTATCATTGCAGCACTGGGGCCAG
ATGGTAAGCCCTCCCGTATCGTAGTTATCTACACGACGGGGAGTCAGGCAACTATGGATGAACGAAATAG
ACAGATCGCTGAGATAGGTGCCTCACTGATTAAGCATTGGTAACTGTCAGACCAAGTTTACTCATATATA
CTTTAGATTGATTTAAAACTTCATTTTTAATTTAAAAGGATCTAGGTGAAGATCCTTTTTGATAATCTCA
TGACCAAAATCCCTTAACGTGAGTTTTCGTTCCACTGAGCGTCAGACCCCGTAGAAAAGATCAAAGGATC
TTCTTGAGATCCTTTTTTTCTGCGCGTAATCTGCTGCTTGCAAACAAAAAAACCACCGCTACCAGCGGTG
GTTTGTTTGCCGGATCAAGAGCTACCAACTCTTTTTCCGAAGGTAACTGGCTTCAGCAGAGCGCAGATAC
CAAATACTGTTCTTCTAGTGTAGCCGTAGTTAGGCCACCACTTCAAGAACTCTGTAGCACCGCCTACATA
CCTCGCTCTGCTAATCCTGTTACCAGTGGCTGCTGCCAGTGGCGATAAGTCGTGTCTTACCGGGTTGGAC
TCAAGACGATAGTTACCGGATAAGGCGCAGCGGTCGGGCTGAACGGGGGGTTCGTGCACACAGCCCAGCT
TGGAGCGAACGACCTACACCGAACTGAGATACCTACAGCGTGAGCTATGAGAAAGCGCCACGCTTCCCGA
AGGGAGAAAGGCGGACAGGTATCCGGTAAGCGGCAGGGTCGGAACAGGAGAGCGCACGAGGGAGCTTCCA
GGGGGAAACGCCTGGTATCTTTATAGTCCTGTCGGGTTTCGCCACCTCTGACTTGAGCGTCGATTTTTGT
GATGCTCGTCAGGGGGGCGGAGCCTATGGAAAAACGCCAGCAACGCGGCCTTTTTACGGTTCCTGGCCTT
TTGCTGGCCTTTTGCTCATATCAGCACACAATTGCCCATTATACGCGCGTATAATGGACTATTGTGTGCT
GATAACATGTCCTGCAGGCAGCTGCGCGCTCGCTCGCTCACTGAGGCCGCCCGGGCGTCGGGCGACCTTT
GGTCGCCCGGCCTCAGTGAGCGAGCGAGCGCGCAGAGAGGGAGTGGCCAACTCCATCACTAGGGGTTCCT
GCGGCCGCACGCGTGAAAACAATTTCTGTGCTGACAACAGAGAGGGCATGAGATTCTAATTCTTCTGGTC
AAAGTTTTTATGTTCATTTTTAAGTTAAATTGTTGAATGCCTTTTAAAAATGTAGCTGTCAGAGATATTT
TCTCATTAGTGTCTCTAGAGAAGTTTAGGAAACACTACTCATGAGAAGTAGGTCAATGGGCAGCTGCCTA
TCACAGCCTCATGAGAAGCTAGCAAGTGTTTTAGGACAAGGCCCAGAATAGACAGATGCTCCCATGCCTT
CAGTCAATTGCAGGGCTATCCCAATTTGCCTGCTAGGGCTAAGGAGGACAGGCATGCATTTTCTGGGAGA
ATGTAGAGGAACCAGACCCAAAGAACAAGCTCTGCTGCTGCGCCCAATAATCATTAGAACCAGCAGGTTG
AAAACTACAGGCCTTGGAGTAAGAACAAATAGCTTGTGACTCTCCCTGTATGGAATGGTATATTTTTAAT
TTTTTTAAAAGATTTATTTATTTCATTTATATGAGTACACTGTTGCTGTCTTAAGACACACCAGAAGAGG
ACATGAGCTCGGGCTGGGCATAAAAGTCAGGGCAGAGCCATCTATTGCTTACATTTGCTTCTGGGATCCA
GATCTTTCGAAGCTAGCGCTACCGGTCGCCACCATGGTCTCCAAGGGCGAGGAGCTGTTCACCGGGGTGG
TGCCCATCCTGGTCGAGCTGGACGGCGATGTCAACGGCCACAAGTTCAGCGTGTCCGGCGAGGGCGAGGG
CGATGCCACCTACGGCAAGCTGACCCTGAAGCTGATCTGCACCACCGGCAAGCTGCCCGTGCCCTGGCCC
ACCCTCGTGACCACCCTGGGCTACGGCGTGCAGTGCTTCGCCCGCTACCCCGACCACATGAAGCAGCACG
ACTTCTTCAAGTCCGCCATGCCCGAAGGCTACGTCCAGGAGCGCACCATCTTCTTCAAAGACGACGGCAA
CTACAAGACCCGCGCCGAGGTGAAGTTCGAGGGCGACACCCTGGTGAACCGCATCGAGCTGAAGGGCATC
GACTTCAAGGAGGACGGCAACATCCTGGGGCACAAGCTGGAGTACAACTACAACAGCCACAACGTCTATA
TCACCGCCGACAAGCAGAAGAACGGCATCAAGGCCAACTTCAAGATCCGCCACAACATCGAGGACGGCGG
CGTGCAGCTCGCCGACCACTACCAGCAGAACACCCCCATCGGCGACGGCCCCGTGCTGCTGCCCGACAAC
CACTACCTGAGCTACCAGTCCAAGCTGAGCAAAGACCCCAACGAGAAGCGCGATCACATGGTCCTGCTGG
AGTTCGTGACCGCCGCCGGGATCACTCTCGGCATGGACGAGCTGTACAAGGGCTCTGGTGCTACCAACTT
CTCACTGTTGAAACAGGCAGGGGATGTAGAGGAGAATCCAGGGCCTGGTGCTAGTGGAGACTACAAAGAC
CATGACGGAGATTATAAAGATCATGACATCGATTACAAGGATGACGATGACAAGTCCGGACTCAGATCTG
GAGGCTCCGGAGGCCCAGAGCCAGCGAAGTCTGCTCCCGCCCCGAAAAAGGGCTCCAAGAAGGCGGTGAC
TAAGGCGCAGAAGAAAGGCGGCAAGAAGCGCAAGCGCAGCCGCAAGGAGAGCTATTCCATCTATGTGTAT
AAGGTTCTGAAGCAGGTCCACCCTGACACCGGCATTTCGTCCAAGGCCATGGGCATCATGAACTCGTTTG
TGAACGACATTTTCGAGCGCATCGCAGGTGAGGCTTCCCGCCTGGCGCATTACAACAAGCGCTCGACCAT
CACCTCCAGGGAGATCCAGACGGCCGTGCGCCTGCTGCTGCCTGGGGAGTTGGCCAAGCACGCCGTGTCC
GAGGGTACTAAGGCCATCACCAAGTACACCAGCGCTAAGTAATGAGGCGCGCCGCGGCCGCGAATTCGAT
ATCATAATCAACCTCTGGATTACAAAATTTGTGAAAGATTGACTGGTATTCTTAACTATGTTGCTCCTTT
TACGCTATGTGGATACGCTGCTTTAATGCCTTTGTATCATGCTATTGCTTCCCGTATGGCTTTCATTTTC
TCCTCCTTGTATAAATCCTGGTTAGTTCTTGCCACGGCGGAACTCATCGCCGCCTGCCTTGCCCGCTGCT
GGACAGGGGCTCGGCTGTTGGGCACTGACAATTCCGTGGCTCGAGAGATCTTCGACTGTGCCTTCTAGTT
GCCAGCCATCTGTTGTTTGCCCCTCCCCCGTGCCTTCCTTGACCCTGGAAGGTGCCACTCCCACTGTCCT
TTCCTAATAAAATGAGGAAATTGCATCGCATTGTCTGAGTAGGTGTCATTCTATTCTGGGGGGTGGGGTG
GGGCAGGACAGCAAGGGGGAGGATTGGGAAGACAATAGCAGGCATGAGATCTCACGTGCGGACCGAGCGG
CCGCAGGAACCCCTAGTGATGGAGTTGGCCACTCCCTCTCTGCGCGCTCGCTCGCTCACTGAGGCCGGGC
GACCA
